>Addgene plasmid #110262 | WNK3 (WNK3B-c005) | addgene full sequence | sequence record 212340 | Addgene NGS Result
ATCATGGAGATAATTAAAATGATAACCATCTCGCAAATAAATAAGTATTTTACTGTTTTCGTAACAGTTT
TGTAATAAAAAAACCTATAAATATTCCGGATTATTCATACCGTCCCACCATCGGGCGCGGATCTCGGTCC
GAAAACCATGGGCCACCATCATCATCATCATTCTTCTGGTGTAGATCTGGGTACCGAGAACCTGTACTTC
CAATCCATGGAAGCAGAAATGAAGGCTGTAGCTACTTCTCCTAGTGGCAGATTCCTGAAATTTGACATAG
AACTAGGAAGAGGAGCATTTAAAACAGTATATAAAGGACTGGACACTGAAACATGGGTTGAGGTTGCTTG
GTGTGAGCTGCAGGACCGAAAGTTAACCAAAGCTGAGCAGCAAAGATTCAAGGAAGAAGCAGAGATGTTG
AAGGGTCTCCAGCACCCCAATATAGTTCGATTTTATGATTCCTGGGAATCTATATTAAAAGGAAAGAAAT
GTATTGTATTAGTGACTGAACTAATGACATCTGGGACCTTAAAGACGTACTTAAAACGATTTAAAGTCAT
GAAACCAAAGGTCTTAAGGAGCTGGTGCAGGCAAATTTTAAAGGGGTTGCAGTTCTTGCACACTAGGACT
CCTCCTATTATTCACCGGGATCTGAAGTGTGACAATATTTTCATCACGGGACCCACTGGATCTGTGAAGA
TTGGTGATCTAGGATTAGCCACCTTAATGCGTACCTCATTTGCTAAGAGTGTCATTGGAACTCCTGAGTT
TATGGCTCCAGAGATGTATGAAGAACACTATGATGAATCCGTAGATGTTTATGCTTTTGGAATGTGTATG
CTGGAAATGGCCACATCGGAGTATCCTTATTCTGAGTGTCAGAATGCAGCTCAAATATACCGGAAAGTAA
CTAGTGGCATAAAACCAGCCAGCTTCAATAAAGTCACTGATCCTGAAGTCAAAGAAATCATTGAAGGATG
TATTCGTCAAAACAAATCTGAAAGGTTGTCTATCAGGGACCTATTAAACCATGCATTTTTTGCTGAGGAT
ACAGGACTGAGGGTGGAGTGACAGTAAAGGTGGATACGGATCCGAATTCGAGCTCCGTCGACAAGCTTGT
CGAGAAGTACTAGAGGATCATAATCAGCCATACCACATTTGTAGAGGTTTTACTTGCTTTAAAAAACCTC
CCACACCTCCCCCTGAACCTGAAACATAAAATGAATGCAATTGTTGTTGTTAACTTGTTTATTGCAGCTT
ATAATGGTTACAAATAAAGCAATAGCATCACAAATTTCACAAATAAAGCATTTTTTTCACTGCATTCTAG
TTGTGGTTTGTCCAAACTCATCAATGTATCTTATCATGTCTGGATCTGATCACTGATATCGCCTAGGAGA
TCCGAACCAGATAAGTGAAATCTAGTTCCAAACTATTTTGTCATTTTTAATTTTCGTATTAGCTTACGAC
GCTACACCCAGTTCCCATCTATTTTGTCACTCTTCCCTAAATAATCCTTAAAAACTCCATTTCCACCCCT
CCCAGTTCCCAACTATTTTGTCCGCCCACAGCGGGGCATTTTTCTTCCTGTTATGTTTTTAATCAAACAT
CCTGCCAACTCCATGTGACAAACCGTCATCTTCGGCTACTTTTTCTCTGTCACAGAATGAAAATTTTTCT
GTCATCTCTTCGTTATTAATGTTTGTAATTGACTGAATATCAACGCTTATTTGCAGCCTGAATGGCGAAT
GGG
[124 nt withheld, positions 1754-1877]
C
[91 nt withheld, positions 1879-1969]
A
[49 nt withheld, positions 1971-2019]
CCTTTGACGTTGGAGTCCACGTTCTT
[37 nt withheld, positions 2046-2082]
ACCCTATCTCGGTCTATTCTTTTGATTTATAAGGGATTTTGCCGATTTCGGCCTATTGGTTAAAAAATGA
GCTGATTTAACAAAAATTTAACGCGAATTTTAACAAAATATTAACGCTTACAATTTAGGTGGCACTTTTC
GGGGAAATGTGCGCGGAACCCCTATTTGTTTATTTTTCTAAATACATTCAAATATGTATCCGCTCATGAG
ACAATAACCCTGATAAATGCTTCAATAATATTGAAAAAGGAAGAGTATGAGTATTCAACATTTCCGTGTC
GCCCTTATTCCCTTTTTTGCGGCATTTTGCCTTCCTGTTTTTGCTCACCCAGAAACGCTGGTGAAAGTAA
AAGATGCTGAAGATCAGTTGGGTGCACGAGTGGGTTACATCGAACTGGATCTCAACAGCGGTAAGATCCT
TGAGAGTTTTCGCCCCGAAGAACGTTTTCCAATGATGAGCACTTTTAAAGTTCTGCTATGTGGCGCGGTA
TTATCCCGTATTGACGCCGGGCAAGAGCAACTCGGTCGCCGCATACACTATTCTCAGAATGACTTGGTTG
AGTACTCACCAGTCACAGAAAAGCATCTTACGGATGGCATGACAGTAAGAGAATTATGCAGTGCTGCCAT
AACCATGAGTGATAACACTGCGGCCAACTTACTTCTGACAACGATCGGAGGACCGAAGGAGCTAACCGCT
TTTTTGCACAACATGGGGGATCATGTAACTCGCCTTGATCGTTGGGAACCGGAGCTGAATGAAGCCATAC
CAAACGACGAGCGTGACACCACGATGCCTGTAGCAATGGCAACAACGTTGCGCAAACTATTAACTGGCGA
ACTACTTACTCTAGCTTCCCGGCAACAATTAATAGACTGGATGGAGGCGGATAAAGTTGCAGGACCACTT
CTGCGCTCGGCCCTTCCGGCTGGCTGGTTTATTGCTGATAAATCTGGAGCCGGTGAGCGTGGGTCTCGCG
GTATCATTGCAGCACTGGGGCCAGATGGTAAGCCCTCCCGTATCGTAGTTATCTACACGACGGGGAGTCA
GGCAACTATGGATGAACGAAATAGACAGATCGCTGAGATAGGTGCCTCACTGATTAAGCATTGGTAACTG
TCAGACCAAGTTTACTCATATATACTTTAGATTGATTTAAAACTTCATTTTTAATTTAAAAGGATCTAGG
TGAAGATCCTTTTTGATAATCTCATGACCAAAATCCCTTAACGTGAGTTTTCGTTCCACTGAGCGTCAGA
CCCCGTAGAAAAGATCAAAGGATCTTCTTGAGATCCTTTTTTTCTGCGCGTAATCTGCTGCTTGCAAACA
AAAAAACCACCGCTACCAGCGGTGGTTTGTTTGCCGGATCAAGAGCTACCAACTCTTTTTCCGAAGGTAA
CTGGCTTCAGCAGAGCGCAGATACCAAATACTGTTCTTCTAGTGTAGCCGTAGTTAGGCCACCACTTCAA
GAACTCTGTAGCACCGCCTACATACCTCGCTCTGCTAATCCTGTTACCAGTGGCTGCTGCCAGTGGCGAT
AAGTCGTGTCTTACCGGGTTGGACTCAAGACGATAGTTACCGGATAAGGCGCAGCGGTCGGGCTGAACGG
GGGGTTCGTGCACACAGCCCAGCTTGGAGCGAACGACCTACACCGAACTGAGATACCTACAGCGTGAGCT
ATGAGAAAGCGCCACGCTTCCCGAAGGGAGAAAGGCGGACAGGTATCCGGTAAGCGGCAGGGTCGGAACA
GGAGAGCGCACGAGGGAGCTTCCAGGGGGAAACGCCTGGTATCTTTATAGTCCTGTCGGGTTTCGCCACC
TCTGACTTGAGCGTCGATTTTTGTGATGCTCGTCAGGGGGGCGGAGCCTATGGAAAAACGCCAGCAACGC
GGCCTTTTTACGGTTCCTGGCCTTTTGCTGGCCTTTTGCTCACATGTTCTTTCCTGCGTTATCCCCTGAT
TCTGTGGATAACCGTATTACCGCCTTTGAGTGAGCTGATACCGCTCGCCGCAGCCGAACGACCGAGCGCA
GCGAGTCAGTGAGCGAGGAAGCGGAAGAGCGCCTGATGCGGTATTTTCTCCTTACGCATCTGTGCGGTAT
TTCACACCGCATAGACCAGCCGCGTAACCTGGCAAAATCGGTTACGGTTGAGTAATAAATGGATGCCCTG
CGTAAGCGGGTGTGGGCGGACAATAAAGTCTTAAACTGAACAAAATAGATCTAAACTATGACAATAAAGT
CTTAAACTAGACAGAATAGTTGTAAACTGAAATCAGTCCAGTTATGCTGTGAAAAAGCATACTGGACTTT
TGTTATGGCTAAAGCAAACTCTTCATTTTCTGAAGTGCAAATTGCCCGTCGTATTAAAGAGGGGCGTGGC
CAAGGGCATGGTAAAGACTATATTCGCGGCGTTGTGACAATTTACCGAACAACTCCGCGGCCGGGAAGCC
GATCTCGGCTTGAACGAATTGTTAGGTGGCGGTACTTGGGTCGATATCAAAGTGCATCACTTCTTCCCGT
ATGCCCAACTTTGTATAGAGAGCCACTGCGGGATCGTCACCGTAATCTGCTTGCACGTAGATCACATAAG
CACCAAGCGCGTTGGCCTCATGCTTGAGCAGATTGATGAGCGCGGTGGCAATGCCCTGCCTCCGGTGCTC
GCCGGAGACTGCGAGATCATAGATATAGATCTCACTACGCGGCTGCTCAAACTTGGGCAGAACGTAAGCC
GCGAGAGCGCCAACAACCGCTTCTTGGTCGAAGGCAGCAAGCGCGATGAATGTCTTACTACGGAGCAAGT
TCCCGAGGTAATCGGAGTCCGGCTGATGTTGGGAGTAGGTGGCTACGTCTCCGAACTCACGACCGAAAAG
ATCAAGAGCAGCCCGCATGGATTTGACTTGGTCAGGGCCGAGCCTACATGTGCGAATGATGCCCATACTT
GAGCCACCTAACTTTGTTTTAGGGCGACTGCCCTGCTGCGTAACATCGTTGCTGCTCCATAACATCAAAC
ATCGACCCACGGCGTAACGCGCTTGCTGCTTGGATGCCCGAGGCATAGACTGTACAAAAAAACAGTCATA
ACAAGCCATGAAAACCGCCACTGCGCCGTTACCACCGCTGCGTTCGGTCAAGGTTCTGGACCAGTTGCGT
GAGCGCATACGCTACTTGCATTACAGTTTACGAACCGAACAGGCTTATGTCAACTGGGTTCGTGCCTTCA
TCCGTTTCCACGGTGTGCGTCACCCGGCAACCTTGGGCAGCAGCGAAGTCGAGGCATTTCTGTCCTGGCT
GGCGAACGAGCGCAAGGTTTCGGTCTCCACGCATCGTCAGGCATTGGCGGCCTTGCTGTTCTTCTACGGC
AAGGTGCTGTGCACGGATCTGCCCTGGCTTCAGGAGATCGGAAGACCTCGGCCGTCGCGGCGCTTGCCGG
TGGTGCTGACCCCGGATGAAGTGGTTCGCATCCTCGGTTTTCTGGAAGGCGAGCATCGTTTGTTCGCCCA
GGACTCTAGCTATAGTTCTAGTGGTTGGCTACGTATACTCCGGAATATTAATAG
Features (pLannotate 1.2.2; 15 found; start..end, strand, type, name):
      1..92      +  promoter       polyhedrin promoter: polh from Autographa californica; promoter for the baculovirus polyhedrin gene
    214..1056    +  CDS            WNK8 (fragment): WNK8_ARATH - Experimental evidence at protein level: Swiss-Prot protein existence level 1. Regulates flowering time by modulating the photoperiod pathway. Phosphorylates the vacuolar ATPase subunit C (VATC) and RGS1 (PubMed:16427632, PubMed:18761494). Regulates EDM2 that, in turn, modulates development processes (PubMed:20840782, PubMed:20149132). From Arabidopsis thaliana (Mouse-ear cress).
   1136..1219    +  CDS            large T antigen (fragment): large T antigen from SV40 (simian virus 40)
   1242..1376    +  polyA_signal   SV40 poly(A) signal: SV40 polyadenylation signal
   1405..1570    -  mobile_element Tn7L: mini-Tn7 element (left end of the Tn7 transposon) Tn7
   1733..1749    +  CDS            lacZα (fragment): LacZα fragment of β-galactosidase; lacZ fragment
   1754..2208    +  rep_origin     f1 ori (sequence partly withheld): f1 bacteriophage origin of replication; arrow indicates direction of (+) strand synthesis
   2234..2338    +  promoter       AmpR promoter: bla
   2339..3199    +  CDS            AmpR: β-lactamase; bla; confers resistance to ampicillin, carbenicillin, and related antibiotics
   3370..3958    +  rep_origin     ori: high-copy-number ColE1/pMB1/pBR322/pUC origin of replication
   4144..4195    -  misc_feature   bom (fragment): basis of mobility region from pBR322
   4263..4487    -  mobile_element Tn7R: mini-Tn7 element (right end of the Tn7 transposon) Tn7
   4554..5087    -  CDS            GmR: gentamycin acetyltransferase; aacC1; confers resistance to gentamycin
   5257..5285    -  promoter       Pc promoter: intI1 (promoter lies within the coding sequence); class 1 integron promoter
   5263..5610    -  CDS            YPR2_ECOLX (fragment): Protein predicted: Swiss-Prot protein existence level 4. From Escherichia coli.
