[The description below was written by a language model from this plasmid's Addgene catalogue record and pLannotate feature annotations shown in this document.]
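Description:
WNK3 (WNK3B-c005) is a baculovirus transfer plasmid built on the pFB-LIC-Bse backbone, a pFastBac-type donor vector adapted for ligation-independent cloning, and is intended for producing a human WNK3 (WNK lysine deficient protein kinase 3) protein in insect cells for structure determination. In bacteria it is maintained at high copy through a ColE1/pUC-type origin and selected with ampicillin via the β-lactamase gene; an f1 origin is also present.

The expression cassette is driven by the very late polyhedrin promoter from Autographa californica nucleopolyhedrovirus and terminated by an SV40 polyadenylation signal. The insert carries an N-terminal His tag followed by a TEV protease site, allowing affinity purification and subsequent tag removal. The record cautions that the insert may not be the full open reading frame, and the annotated coding region spans only about 840 nt, consistent with a truncated, domain-sized construct rather than the whole kinase. The automated annotation labels this region as a fragment of Arabidopsis WNK8; this most likely reflects homology among WNK family kinase domains rather than the true identity of the insert, which the catalogue gives as human WNK3.

The cassette, together with a gentamicin resistance gene expressed from the Pc integron promoter, lies between the Tn7L and Tn7R ends of a mini-Tn7 element. This arrangement permits site-specific transposition into a bacmid in a suitable E. coli host, generating recombinant baculovirus DNA for transfecting insect cells. The depositor recommends Sf9 cells for expression and links the construct to a deposited crystal structure, indicating its use in recombinant protein production for structural biology.
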