Addgene plasmid #110262: WNK3 (WNK3B-c005)
Purpose: Baculovirus expression for structure determination; may not be full ORF
Depositing lab: Nicola Burgess-Brown. Depositing organization: University of Oxford.
Backbone
  Vector backbone: pFB-LIC-Bse
  Backbone manufacturer: Opher Gileadi (Addgene plasmid # 26108)
  Vector type: Insect Expression
Growth in bacteria
  Bacterial resistance: Ampicillin, 100 μg/mL
  Growth temperature: 37°C
  Growth strain: DH5alpha
  Copy number: High Copy
Gene/Insert
  Gene/Insert name: WNK3 (alt name: WNK lysine deficient protein kinase 3)
  Species: H. sapiens (human)
  Entrez Gene: WNK3 (a.k.a. PRKWNK3)
  Promoter: polyhedrin promoter
  Tag / fusion protein: His-TEV (N terminal on insert)
  Cloning method: Ligation Independent Cloning
  Sequencing primers: 5′ polyhedrin forward (5'-AAATGATAACCATCTCGC-3'); 3′ SV40pA-R
Terms and licenses: Academic/Nonprofit Terms; Industry Terms: Not Available to Industry
Depositor comments: Use SF9 cells for expression. 5O1V: https://www.thesgc.org/structures/5O1V.
How to cite: WNK3 (WNK3B-c005) was a gift from Nicola Burgess-Brown (Addgene plasmid # 110262 ; http://n2t.net/addgene:110262 ; RRID:Addgene_110262)
