>Addgene plasmid #110262 | WNK3 (WNK3B-c005) | depositor partial sequence | sequence record 207536 | Insert Sequence
ATGGGCCACCATCATCATCATCATTCTTCTGGTGTAGATCTGGGTACCGAGAACCTGTACTTCCAATCCA
TGGAAGCAGAAATGAAGGCTGTAGCTACTTCTCCTAGTGGCAGATTCCTGAAATTTGACATAGAACTAGG
AAGAGGAGCATTTAAAACAGTATATAAAGGACTGGACACTGAAACATGGGTTGAGGTTGCTTGGTGTGAG
CTGCAGGACCGAAAGTTAACCAAAGCTGAGCAGCAAAGATTCAAGGAAGAAGCAGAGATGTTGAAGGGTC
TCCAGCACCCCAATATAGTTCGATTTTATGATTCCTGGGAATCTATATTAAAAGGAAAGAAATGTATTGT
ATTAGTGACTGAACTAATGACATCTGGGACCTTAAAGACGTACTTAAAACGATTTAAAGTCATGAAACCA
AAGGTCTTAAGGAGCTGGTGCAGGCAAATTTTAAAGGGGTTGCAGTTCTTGCACACTAGGACTCCTCCTA
TTATTCACCGGGATCTGAAGTGTGACAATATTTTCATCACGGGACCCACTGGATCTGTGAAGATTGGTGA
TCTAGGATTAGCCACCTTAATGCGTACCTCATTTGCTAAGAGTGTCATTGGAACTCCTGAGTTTATGGCT
CCAGAGATGTATGAAGAACACTATGATGAATCCGTAGATGTTTATGCTTTTGGAATGTGTATGCTGGAAA
TGGCCACATCGGAGTATCCTTATTCTGAGTGTCAGAATGCAGCTCAAATATACCGGAAAGTAACTAGTGG
CATAAAACCAGCCAGCTTCAATAAAGTCACTGATCCTGAAGTCAAAGAAATCATTGAAGGATGTATTCGT
CAAAACAAATCTGAAAGGTTGTCTATCAGGGACCTATTAAACCATGCATTTTTTGCTGAGGATACAGGAC
TGAGGGTGGAGTGACAGTAAAGGTGGATACGGATCCGAATTCGAGCTCCGTCGACAAGCTT
